Addgene plasmid #126649: pB6-Hipp11-DTA-Capecchi-for
Purpose: (Empty Backbone) B6J Hipp11 targeting vector homology arms, Capecchi configuration, DTA, I-CeuI, forward cloning sites, low copy number
Depositing lab: Mario Capecchi. Depositing organization: University of Utah.
Backbone
  Vector backbone: Custom
  Vector type: Mouse Targeting
Growth in bacteria
  Bacterial resistance: Ampicillin, 100 μg/mL
  Growth temperature: 30°C
  Growth strain: DH10B
  Copy number: Low Copy
Resource information
  A portion of this plasmid was derived from a plasmid made by: DTA negative selection cassette is from Philippe Soriano. p15A backbone is from Sen Wu, Capecchi laboratory.
Terms and licenses: Academic/Nonprofit Terms; Industry Terms: Not Available to Industry
Depositor comments: Homology arms subcloned from a clone of RPCI-23 C57BL/6J mouse genomic DNA library. AscI and PacI cloning sites near reported Hipp11 locus (Hippenmeyer et al., 2010), a highly recombinogenic locus. Genomic sequence in pHipp11 plasmids #52544 and #52545 might be from 129/SvJ mouse according to the paper cited above. Please make sure the plasmid DNA preparation is pure by gel electrophoresis before linearizing for an electroporation.
How to cite: pB6-Hipp11-DTA-Capecchi-for was a gift from Mario Capecchi (Addgene plasmid # 126649 ; http://n2t.net/addgene:126649 ; RRID:Addgene_126649)
