[The description below was written by a language model from this plasmid's Addgene catalogue record, the feature table of its GenBank file and pLannotate feature annotations shown in this document.]
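Description:
pB6-Hipp11-DTA-Capecchi-for is an empty mouse gene-targeting backbone for inserting transgenes at the Hipp11 locus, described by the depositor as highly recombinogenic, by homologous recombination. It is built on a custom low-copy plasmid carrying a p15A origin of replication and the bla gene for ampicillin selection in E. coli. The low copy number suits the large genomic content: the depositor's map is about 16.9 kb. The sequenced record is slightly shorter at about 16.7 kb, and the record does not explain this difference.

The core of the vector is a pair of homology arms subcloned from a C57BL/6J genomic library, a 5' arm of roughly 5.7 kb and a 3' arm of roughly 5.0 kb. Automated annotation detects Eif4enif1 coding fragments in the 5' arm and a DRG1-like fragment in the 3' arm, presumably from genes neighbouring the locus. Between the arms sits an rpsL-bsd stuffer cassette flanked on each side by AscI and PacI sites, which serve as the cloning sites for a user's payload in the "forward" orientation. The bsd gene encodes blasticidin S deaminase, while the rpsL copy is annotated as mutated, with a missing base, so its counter-selection function may not be intact.

Outside the arms lies a PGK promoter-driven diphtheria toxin A fragment with a bGH polyadenylation signal. It provides negative selection, since cells that integrate the vector randomly tend to retain and express the toxin, whereas correct recombinants lose it. An I-CeuI homing endonuclease site next to the 5' arm offers a rare-cutting site, presumably for linearization before electroporation. No positive mammalian selection marker is annotated, so this would have to come with the inserted cargo. Scattered short hits such as attB sites and HSV TK fragments appear to be cloning remnants.
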