LOCUS       Exported 16895 bp ds-DNA circular SYN 26-JUL-2018
DEFINITION  synthetic circular DNA
ACCESSION   .
VERSION     .
KEYWORDS    .
SOURCE      synthetic DNA construct
  ORGANISM  synthetic DNA construct
REFERENCE   1 (bases 1 to 16895)
  AUTHORS   .
  TITLE     Direct Submission
  JOURNAL   Exported Jul 26, 2018 from SnapGene Viewer 4.2.2
            http://www.snapgene.com
COMMENT     .
FEATURES             Location/Qualifiers
     source          1..16895
                     /organism="synthetic DNA construct"
                     /mol_type="other DNA"
     misc_feature    213..1790
                     /label=PGK-DTA-bpA
                     /note="PGK-DTA-bpA"
     misc_feature    213..726
                     /label=PGK promoter
                     /note="PGK promoter"
     misc_feature    736..1392
                     /label=DTA
                     /note="DTA"
     misc_feature    1509..1790
                     /label=bGH pA
                     /note="bGH pA"
     gene            2883..3743
                     /label=bla
     rep_origin      3888..4717
                     /direction=RIGHT
                     /label=p15A origin of replication
                     /note="p15A origin of replication"
     misc_feature    4770..4796
                     /label=I-CeuI site
                     /note="I-CeuI site"
     misc_feature    5110..10817
                     /label=5' homology arm
                     /note="5' homology arm"
     misc_feature    10818..10825
                     /label=AscI site
                     /note="AscI site"
     misc_feature    10830..10837
                     /label=PacI site
                     /note="PacI site"
     misc_feature    10838..11760
                     /label=rpsL-bsd
                     /note="rpsL-bsd"
     misc_feature    10976..11350
                     /label=Mutated rpsL
                     /note="Mutated rpsL"
     misc_feature    11052..11064
                     /label=Missing an A
                     /note="Missing an A"
     misc_feature    11362..11760
                     /label=bsd
                     /note="bsd"
     misc_feature    11761..11768
                     /label=AscI site
                     /note="AscI site"
     misc_feature    11773..11780
                     /label=PacI site
                     /note="PacI site"
     misc_feature    11781..16784
                     /label=3' homology arm
                     /note="3' homology arm"
ORIGIN
        1 tgattcgagg ctgctaacaa atcgagtcga gcatcgagca gtgtggtttt caagaggaag
       61 caaaaagcct ctccacccag gcctggaatg tttccaccca atgtcgagca gtgtggtttt
      121 gcaagaggaa gcaaaaagcc tctccaccca ggcctggaat gtttccaccc aatgtcgagc
      181 aaaccccgcc cagcgtcttg tcattggcga attctaccgg gtaggggagg cgcttttccc
      241 aaggcagtct ggagcatgcg ctttagcagc cccgctgggc acttggcgct acacaagtgg
      301 cctctggcct cgcacacatt ccacatccac cggtaggcgc caaccggctc cgttctttgg
      361 tggccccttc gcgccacctt ctactcctcc cctagtcagg aagttccccc ccgccccgca
      421 gctcgcgtcg tgcaggacgt gacaaatgga agtagcacgt ctcactagtc tcgtgcagat
      481 ggacagcacc gctgagcaat ggaagcgggt aggcctttgg ggcagcggcc aatagcagct
      541 ttgctccttc gctttctggg ctcagaggct gggaaggggt gggtccgggg gcgggctcag
      601 gggcgggctc aggggcgggg cgggcgcccg aaggtcctcc ggaggcccgg cattctgcac
      661 gcttcaaaag cgcacgtctg ccgcgctgtt ctcctcttcc tcatctccgg gcctttcgac
      721 ctgcaggtcc tcgccatgga tcctgatgat gttgttgatt cttctaaatc ttttgtgatg
      781 gaaaactttt cttcgtacca cgggactaaa cctggttatg tagattccat tcaaaaaggt
      841 atacaaaagc caaaatctgg tacacaagga aattatgacg atgattggaa agggttttat
      901 agtaccgaca ataaatacga cgctgcggga tactctgtag ataatgaaaa cccgctctct
      961 ggaaaagctg gaggcgtggt caaagtgacg tatccaggac tgacgaaggt tctcgcacta
     1021 aaagtggata atgccgaaac tattaagaaa gagttaggtt taagtctcac tgaaccgttg
     1081 atggagcaag tcggaacgga agagtttatc aaaaggttcg gtgatggtgc ttcgcgtgta
     1141 gtgctcagcc ttcccttcgc tgaggggagt tctagcgttg aatatattaa taactgggaa
     1201 caggcgaaag cgttaagcgt agaacttgag attaattttg aaacccgtgg aaaacgtggc
     1261 caagatgcga tgtatgagta tatggctcaa gcctgtgcag gaaatcgtgt caggcgatct
     1321 ctttgtgaag gaaccttact tctgtggtgt gacataattg gacaaactac ctacagagat
     1381 ttaaagctct aaggtaaata taaaattttt aagtgtataa tgtgttaaac tactgattct
     1441 aattgtttgt gtattttaga ttccaaccta tggaactgat gaatgggagc agtggtggaa
     1501 tgcagatcct agagctcgct gatcagcctc gactgtgcct tctagttgcc agccatctgt
     1561 tgtttgcccc tcccccgtgc cttccttgac cctggaaggt gccactccca ctgtcctttc
     1621 ctaataaaat gaggaaattg catcgcattg tctgagtagg tgtcattcta ttctgggggg
     1681 tggggtgggg caggacagca agggggagga ttgggaagac aatagcaggc atgctgggga
     1741 tgcggtgggc tctatggctt ctgaggcgga aagaaccagc tggggctcga gggggggccc
     1801 ggtacccagc ttttgttccc tttagtgagg gttaattgcg cgcacgtttg cccgggagat
     1861 gggggaggct aactgaaaca cggaaggaga caataccgga aggaacccgc gctatgacgg
     1921 caataaaaag acagaataaa acgcacgggt gttgggtcgt ttgttcataa acgcggggtt
     1981 cggtcccagg gctggcactc tgtcgatacc ccaccgagac cccattgggg ccaatacgcc
     2041 cgcgtttctt ccttttcccc accccacccc ccaagttcgg gtgaaggccc agggctcgca
     2101 gccaacgtcg gggcggcagg ccctgccata gccactggcc ccgtgggtta gggacggggt
     2161 cccccatggg gaatggttta tggttcgtgg gggttattat tttgggcgtt gcgtggggtc
     2221 aggtccacga cccaagcttg gctgcaggtc gagctcgcga aagcttggca ctggccgtcg
     2281 ttttggcact ggccgtcgtt ttacaacgtc gtgactggga aaaccctggc gttacccaac
     2341 ttaatcgcct tgcagcacat ccccctttcg ccagctggcg taatagcgaa gaggcccgca
     2401 ccgatcgccc ttcccaacag ttgcgcagcc tgaatggcga atggcgcctg atgcggtatt
     2461 ttctccttac gcatctgtgc ggtatttcac accgcatatg gtgcactctc agtacaatct
     2521 gctctgatgc cgcatagtta agccagcccc gacacccgcc aacacccgct gacgcgccct
     2581 gacgggcttg tctgctcccg gcatccgctt acagacaagc tgtgaccgtc tccgggagct
     2641 gcatgtgtca gaggttttca ccgtcatcac cgaaacgcgc gagacgaaag ggcctcgtga
     2701 tacgcctatt tttataggtt aatgtcatga taataatggt ttcttagacg tcaggtggca
     2761 cttttcgggg aaatgtgcgc ggaaccccta tttgtttatt tttctaaata cattcaaata
     2821 tgtatccgct catgagacaa taaccctgat aaatgcttca ataatattga aaaaggaaga
     2881 gtatgagtat tcaacatttc cgtgtcgccc ttattccctt ttttgcggca ttttgccttc
     2941 ctgtttttgc tcacccagaa acgctggtga aagtaaaaga tgctgaagat cagttgggtg
     3001 cacgagtggg ttacatcgaa ctggatctca acagcggtaa gatccttgag agttttcgcc
     3061 ccgaagaacg ttttccaatg atgagcactt ttaaagttct gctatgtggc gcggtattat
     3121 cccgtgttga cgccgggcaa gagcaactcg gtcgccgcat acactattct cagaatgact
     3181 tggttgagta ctcaccagtc acagaaaagc atcttacgga tggcatgaca gtaagagaat
     3241 tatgcagtgc tgccataacc atgagtgata acactgcggc caacttactt ctgacaacga
     3301 tcggaggacc gaaggagcta accgcttttt tgcacaacat gggggatcat gtaactcgcc
     3361 ttgatcgttg ggaaccggag ctgaatgaag ccataccaaa cgacgagcgt gacaccacga
     3421 tgcctgcagc aatggcaaca acgttgcgca aactattaac tggcgaacta cttactctag
     3481 cttcccggca acaattaata gactggatgg aggcggataa agttgcagga ccacttctgc
     3541 gctcggccct tccggctggc tggtttattg ctgataaatc tggagccggt gagcgtgggt
     3601 ctcgcggtat cattgcagca ctggggccag atggtaagcc ctcccgtatc gtagttatct
     3661 acacgacggg gagtcaggca actatggatg aacgaaatag acagatcgct gagataggtg
     3721 cctcactgat taagcattgg taactgtcag accaagttta ctcatatata ctttagattg
     3781 atttaaaact tcatttttaa tttaaaagga tctaggtgaa gatccttttt gataatctca
     3841 tgaccaaaat cccttaacgt gagttttcgt tccactgagc gtcagacccc ttaataagat
     3901 gatcttcttg agatcgtttt ggtctgcgcg taatctcttg ctctgaaaac gaaaaaaccg
     3961 ccttgcaggg cggtttttcg aaggttctct gagctaccaa ctctttgaac cgaggtaact
     4021 ggcttggagg agcgcagtca ccaaaacttg tcctttcagt ttagccttaa ccggcgcatg
     4081 acttcaagac taactcctct aaatcaatta ccagtggctg ctgccagtgg tgcttttgca
     4141 tgtctttccg ggttggactc aagacgatag ttaccggata aggcgcagcg gtcggactga
     4201 acggggggtt cgtgcataca gtccagcttg gagcgaactg cctacccgga actgagtgtc
     4261 aggcgtggaa tgagacaaac gcggccataa cagcggaatg acaccggtaa accgaaaggc
     4321 aggaacagga gagcgcacga gggagccgcc aggggaaacg cctggtatct ttatagtcct
     4381 gtcgggtttc gccaccactg atttgagcgt cagatttcgt gatgcttgtc aggggggcgg
     4441 agcctatgga aaaacggctt tgccgcggcc ctctcacttc cctgttaagt atcttcctgg
     4501 catcttccag gaaatctccg ccccgttcgt aagccatttc cgctcgccgc agtcgaacga
     4561 ccgagcgtag cgagtcagtg agcgaggaag cggaatatat cctgtatcac atattctgct
     4621 gacgcaccgg tgcagccttt tttctcctgc cacatgaagc acttcactga caccctcatc
     4681 agtgccaaca tagtaagcca gtatacactc cgctagcaac ctggcttatc gaaattaata
     4741 cgactcacta tagggagacc ggcagatcct aactataacg gtcctaaggt agcgaaatcg
     4801 atgcgacgct agcggccgcg tttgcttttg tttcgtgttg gtcaccacgg ccgagtttcc
     4861 tcgggacccc gggcagctgc tttacatccc aaagacctat ctgctcggcc ggcctcggaa
     4921 cgcgagcctg cccggaagat ccccgggtac cgagctcgaa ttcatcgtca ccatcacctc
     4981 gaatcaccaa ataatgattt tattttgact gatagtgacc tgttcgttgc aacaaattga
     5041 taagcaatgc ttttttataa tgccaacttt gtacaaaaaa gcaggcttta aaggaaccaa
     5101 ttcagtcgag caaatagaat ttaaggccag cctggggcct tgtgagggcc tactgtgacc
     5161 ctccaaaaaa taaaacaaga ttagctgttg tgggaaagta gaaggacaaa tgtgaggcag
     5221 gagatgagag aggaatgact ggtcacatga tgggagtcca gtgaacatgc tggcaggtct
     5281 gtaaattgtt ctcttatggg tttatttgtg atgatacatc tagctttacc agtgggttgg
     5341 gatttttgtt tttgttttta actgatacag acttatccaa tcaaaactga tagacaaggg
     5401 gactagaata gttctgtgct tcaggactcc atatgaaacc ctgcactaaa tatcccaaag
     5461 gctcttgctt tagagaaact ccagaaggaa ttttgttcat gagttaggcc ctgtctcatc
     5521 ctttataaaa ttcattataa aattatataa tttcattata aaataaacaa gaacaaagga
     5581 tccttaatgg taagttctag taaggtgtac gataattgag ttttcatgta tgtaatttta
     5641 aaagaaaaat acaaggaaca agtggaatca taggttctga ggtctctgaa acatctcttc
     5701 cccattacta aggtatattt ccagccatgc tcttccctct tcttagccct atttcagggt
     5761 tgagaaacat gagaacacac acaggcccat tttacagggt ggcaaagatg gattgaagtt
     5821 cttgggacaa tgactacttg cccctttgtg ttctcttgta gtagctatag gtcagaacat
     5881 tagaattacc tctgcccaag taaacaaaat gggaactctt taccctgttg aagatggctt
     5941 cacctggtaa agctaggctt aagagcgagt gctgcatagc ccagtggtca agtgctccaa
     6001 agcatatgta agaccctagg cttaattccc agtgtcctga aaagataaag cactggctta
     6061 gtgttaggca aaggcacttg agtgtgctga tctctgcctc ttctctgcag ctttctcctt
     6121 ccttcacccc tacctcagtg atccggaaga tgtatgaaag cagagagaaa accaaggagg
     6181 aaatggcacc tggaatggtg gttcctggtg atggtaaaga ggatactcag aagaccagcg
     6241 aaggtactgc tgcttacctg tgtcagaaca taggcatgag tgactgcagt gtcagggaga
     6301 tgggttagtg agctcaaact tgctcacttg acattgtggc cagccggggt aacgatgtgc
     6361 tttagcttat gattcttacc atctttcaag ttgaataaca aactcattta gcatattgat
     6421 atagctcaat tcttttttta acgtatttgt gtatttgcct gtggtatgtc tgcatcatgt
     6481 gtatccagtg cccaaggagg ccagaagagg gcatcagaac ctctagaatt gtgagccaca
     6541 tgtgggtgct gggaagaggt cctcttcaag agtatccagg tagatagggg gatagatgca
     6601 gggttgttgt tgtttctgtt acaggttgtt tgttttattt gcaacaggat cttactgtgt
     6661 agctgtggct aacctcaaac tcacagagat ctactggtct ctgcctccca agtcttagga
     6721 ttaaaggtgc ctcaactaca tgcctggcaa cttgtgcttt ttgttttgta acactatgtc
     6781 agaggttttt gagttattcc tttatgcacc gggaatgcag ctcaattgta ctaagtagta
     6841 gaatacttgc cagcatgtac aagaccatgg gttcatgttc actccccaag aaaggaaatg
     6901 acaacatcaa aaataattat ttcagcaaag aatttgaaga ccttggcatc tatggactgg
     6961 agagatagat cagggcactg tttgctcttc cagaggacct gggttcaatt gccagcaccc
     7021 acatgatagc tcaccttttg tgacttcagc cctaggtgac ctagcaccct cccctggcct
     7081 ctgtgagcac tgaactcgac aggcacacag acatacatac aggcaaaaca ccatccatat
     7141 acatcataat ataagaaaat aaggttataa ataaaatgtg ggcatctatt cctagctcaa
     7201 ggcctaacta ctctatgacc ataactcaac tccggggctt atggagagta ccagctgtgc
     7261 atctgtctac atttaaagca aatagatgac tttccatgaa agcatctaac atggttaaga
     7321 ggaaaaaaga gccggcatgg tggcacacgc ctttaatccc agcacttggg aagcataggc
     7381 aggtggattt ctgagttcga ggccagcctg gtctacaaag tgagttccag gacagccagg
     7441 gctatacaga gaaaccatgt cttgaaaaac caaaaaaaaa aaaaaggaaa aaagaattgt
     7501 cagaattttt aaaagtaaga tttgctgggt tgttgggaat tgaaataaat tgataaagga
     7561 tatcaaaatg tcctgtaaat gaatccttac agagaacctg ctgtcatcca atcccatacc
     7621 caatactgat caagactctt ctacgacaaa tcctaagctt tcaacattac agcggtcttc
     7681 atgttccacc ccactctccc agaccagccg ttataccaaa gaacaagatt atcgacctaa
     7741 aacagcagga aggaaaacac ctaccttggc atccccagtc ccaggaacac cttttctccg
     7801 ccctacccac caagttcccc ttgtccctca tgttcctatt gttcgacctg cacaccagct
     7861 tcacccagga ttagtccaaa ggttgatagc ccaaggggta catccacagc atcttccaag
     7921 tttgctccaa gctggtgagt ttctgactgg gtgtgggcat tggttattgg tcgtagtata
     7981 aaaattgctg ccactaatta aatgttacat tatactaagt attccaaaaa gatcttacta
     8041 gatttaaatt cttctaccta agtagtgagt ccaatccagt ctcacttcct tagctcacaa
     8101 aaagattagg aaacctgcca gacagtggta atacacgcct ttaatccctg cactcaggaa
     8161 gcagaggcag gtggatctct ttgagttcaa ggatagccag ggtacactaa ggaaccctgg
     8221 ctgtggcgtt catttacaat tgtgtctgtg tatgcatatt catgtaccct ggtacatgta
     8281 tggtggcaag tgttcaccac atccacctcc ttgtaagtat ccaaatcaac aaaagtagta
     8341 aactttgaca tttttaggaa catctacaac tcatgagttt cttctttctc cccatcaggt
     8401 gtgcttcctc ctgggataga catggctcct ttacaggggc tatctggccc actcctgggt
     8461 caacccttgt accctttggt ctctgctgct agtcaccctc tcctaaaccc tcgtcctggg
     8521 acccctctgc atttggcggt gatgcagcag cagctacagc gctcaggtaa ggtttagaaa
     8581 taggccaggt tagctgatca cactggaaag ttctgagatt tccaggagca atagttatca
     8641 ctgccccttt gtttcttagg tgtcactaga aaaacaggtg aagtgaactg acctgtgcag
     8701 tctcagggat tattactact gcaaggacag tcggagccag ccatgctcta gctctgtttt
     8761 tcacttctta taagcctgag aatttttgct gagatgtgaa catgtcagcc ttggtgggct
     8821 ttcttacgtt gcattttctt acgttgcatt ttgcacttta ggaagccttt ggttaaatcc
     8881 tctggtagac ttcccatccc ccaaagtaac aaaccattca agcaaagtag gtcagaaaat
     8941 attgtcaata ctgagaacag gacttgggag tgagtatcca agggtggtct tagtagactt
     9001 gtggggttct gtgggtgagg tgtagagtag agctactttg ctgcactgac actcttctct
     9061 ccatagttct gcatcctcca ggctctagtt cccaggcagc agctatcagc gttcagactc
     9121 ctcagaatgt acccagccgg tcgggcatgc cccacatgca ctcccagctg gagcatcgta
     9181 ccagccaaag gagcagctcc cctgtgggcc ttgccaaatg gtttggctca gatgtgctac
     9241 agcagcctct gccctccatg cccaccaaag tcatcagtgt agatgaactg gaatatagac
     9301 agtgaagagg gcaggctggc tcacccatac ctggacctgt ggtgacaccc tggtcatgac
     9361 tctcattccc tctttgtaat gggcttttac attggagcac actatgtgaa gatgtttagg
     9421 ggatccacat acctaccatg atctacatta tgacagaagg ctgttaaatc gaatgaacct
     9481 acatggttca aatacaaggg atacaagatt gtcagtcctg gaagtctttc ttttataaaa
     9541 tatgtgaatg aagtgttggt gtcttctaga ggtgacacct aagggttctg aaaaaataaa
     9601 atgtatagac ccttatgtac agacctgtgt ataaactttt gtacatacaa atagggtagc
     9661 tttttttgaa cttatacata cagctgtaca taaagtaact atcagttagg cttgtgtcaa
     9721 ctgtttggat ttttttcact tgaatatttg ggactttttc ttttggttta ttaaaagtta
     9781 catatgccac gtgtgtgaac gatatggctg gtactgtgtt tatttcttcc atgaactaag
     9841 acagtctaaa tgagttcctt tcacgtttta attttacctt aggacttctg gaatttcttc
     9901 tgcacataaa gttctgatag cattagttta agctggacta accctgaaag tagcttgtgg
     9961 caagtatcaa ggaatcaata ttatactcta caaaatcaaa gtttacagag aagtcatata
    10021 gtaatttttc tgaaatttac tggcacaatg ttaatccagc ctgactccaa ctaattaatg
    10081 gtcacattaa tttaagtctt tcccttgcct ctgctgcatt agtttctctc aaaattgtta
    10141 acttacaact tgaagtctgg tattataaat tgaatgtaaa gcattctgaa agatactata
    10201 ctgattgcag gtttttcagt caggttcaag ctaatttgac cagtcattgg attaattatg
    10261 gatctggggc cataaatgct attttaattc cactatagag attaaaataa gccattctcc
    10321 atttcataat attctattgg actttgactg caggggcctc caagtcttga cagtagatta
    10381 taatccttca gctgcccact ctactggagg aggacaaact ggtcactttt cagcaaaacc
    10441 tggctgtgga tcagggcagt ctggtacttc caagctcatt agatgccatc atgctctcac
    10501 tgcctcctca gcttcaagag gaatctggaa aaagcagtcc cactggtcag gaaaggaaca
    10561 ctagtgcact tatcctgggt gtctgctgag ccaacagtgg tagtaaggta agggcaggat
    10621 gtgtcaaact gccaatagag aactacttac tcttcaggct gaagctgatg gaacaggtaa
    10681 caaaggcaaa cactaatcat gatcagcaag atgaagcaga aagggaacaa ggggatatta
    10741 aatgtgtata gacacgctag agagatggct cagcagttaa gagaactagc tggtctttca
    10801 gaggtcctga gatcaatggc gcgccagtct taattaaggc ctggtgatga tggcgggatc
    10861 gttgtatatt tcttgacacc ttttcggcat cgccctaaaa ttcggcgtcc tcatattgtg
    10921 tgaggacgtt ttattacgtg tttacgaagc aaaagctaaa accaggagct atttannnnn
    10981 nnnnnnnnnn nnnnnnnnnn nnnnnnnnnn nnnnnnnnnn nnnnnnnnnn nnnnnnnnnn
    11041 nnnnnnnnnn nnnnnnnnnn nnnnnnnnnn nnnnnnnnnn nnnnnnnnnn nnnnnnnnnn
    11101 nnnnnnnnnn nnnnnnnnnn nnnnnnnnnn nnnnnnnnnn nnnnnnnnnn nnnnnnnnnn
    11161 nnnnnnnnnn nnnnnnnnnn nnnnnnnnnn nnnnnnnnnn nnnnnnnnnn nnnnnnnnnn
    11221 nnnnnnnnnn nnnnnnnnnn nnnnnnnnnn nnnnnnnnnn nnnnnnnnnn nnnnnnnnnn
    11281 nnnnnnnnnn nnnnnnnnnn nnnnnnnnnn nnnnnnnnnn nnnnnnnnnn nnnnnnnnnn
    11341 nnnnnnntaa ggaggacaat catggccaag cctttgtctc aagaagaatc caccctcatt
    11401 gaaagagcaa cggctacaat caacagcatc cccatctctg aagactacag cgtcgccagc
    11461 gcagctctct ctagcgacgg ccgcatcttc actggtgtca atgtatatca ttttactggg
    11521 ggaccttgtg cagaactcgt ggtgctgggc actgctgctg ctgcggcagc tggcaacctg
    11581 acttgtatcg tcgcgatcgg aaatgagaac aggggcatct tgagcccctg cggacggtgc
    11641 cgacaggtgc ttctcgatct gcatcctggg atcaaagcca tagtgaagga cagtgatgga
    11701 cagccgacgg cagttgggat tcgtgaattg ctgccctctg gttatgtgtg ggagggctaa
    11761 ggcgcgccag tcttaattaa tttagacacc cacatggtgg ctcatgacca tctatctata
    11821 aatggatctg attttcatgt ctggcagtgt acagaagcta actgaagaaa ggtggaagac
    11881 ccacaagagt tcaagataag ccctatatag tgaagttcaa ggcaagcttt ttctacctga
    11941 aacttagtct caaaaaaaaa tgaatacgta aacagtcttc caggggataa gaaccttaca
    12001 gaaaaagcag aaatgcctgg ggcactggat taccgatgta atcaaattca gtccttgaat
    12061 tgaacacagg attgcctaga gcaaggccag ccagagattc atctcagagg gagaaaggtg
    12121 tctttggagc aattttgtgg taatctagta tgtatcacat aagtttagac gcatttggga
    12181 ctggaaagat gtgaacaaag caccctatgg ctcacatctg tcattaactc tagttccagt
    12241 gcacctgaca ccgtcttctg gcctctgcag tgaccaagca catgggtagt atgtagacat
    12301 atacataagc aaaacacaca tcattaaaaa gtgacatttc ccaaaggaag ctgaagaacc
    12361 agttcttgag aagatagtag aaatcagaag gggaaatagt agacatacag agggactgac
    12421 caggttgtgt cacctttata ggctaggcta atggatgatc gacactagcg ctctttgtga
    12481 aggacacaca aatgagacat agtttatagg actaaacaca cttctaagca atttaatgag
    12541 acttaagacc ctgtctctag caaatactct ggatgatatt cagctcaagg ctcttgtcag
    12601 acatgtttcc attttcaagg tgagctaact ggccaaaact gccaacaacc tgtagtgaat
    12661 agagaagatg agaaaatctg gattctcaaa tgacctaatg aaagccactg gagcgccata
    12721 tggtttctgt gaaaatgcct tttcaatcat taacctctta aatgagtgtt agcatcctaa
    12781 ctaatgagtg gtgcagaata gtgggtctgc ttagcttaac taaggccaag aaaacaaaac
    12841 aggaaattca ttccatgtca tgagactcat actacgaggt tcccttagac ctcaggagaa
    12901 aaagtctttg gctgtaagaa cacacctcag tggatgtggt agactatgcc tttactcttt
    12961 tttttttttt tttttttttt tgggtttttt cgagacaggg tttctctgtg tagccttggc
    13021 tgtcctggaa ctcactttgt tgaccaggct ggcctcgaac tcagagatcc gcctgcctct
    13081 gcctctcaag tgctagaatt aaaagtgtgc gccaccactc ccagctatat agactatgcc
    13141 tttaatcagg acacttggga ggcaggggga tctcaaattc aattccagac agatgactga
    13201 caaacacaca catacaccat tcgtcttttc tttttttctt ttttcttttg aaaacaggtt
    13261 tctctatgca gccctggctt tcctagaatt caatctatag acccagctgg cctcaaacac
    13321 agaacctctt gcctctgcct cctcaacact atgactaaag gtgtgaacca ccaccaccac
    13381 cacccacctg gccaaagaat gaattgagtg aataagtacg agtgcaactc tccagcagcc
    13441 tgaggcaaga aagcttaaca gttgaacctg agaccctact tcgtttgtgt tgtacatatc
    13501 ttctcataat gaactaggca gcctagtctc tctaccaaat acaccatgca cttacacctc
    13561 ctcaaaccaa ctgcaacagc tacacacatt tccatggctt gcctgtaata ataaattcac
    13621 aaacttcctc taagtaactt ttagtggaaa tctaccaggt tatgcctatt tgtgattggg
    13681 tgcacagatg actagatgag atgtaatttg ggaagtgaca tgcaatagga aaaatgaata
    13741 tataacctat aaatagaaaa caccaaggca agcgtggtga ctcacacctt taattagcac
    13801 ttgggaggca gaagtcgcat catctcttag gtcaaggcca atctagttcc agaccagcaa
    13861 ggacaacaga aaccttgcct tgatataaac attttaaaac tttaaaaata gagaagccca
    13921 aactctgctc attggtaatc tacccttcct ttctttagac accttgagaa gctaggctac
    13981 atagctttgg gtccttacgt acccccactc actcagcctg cagtcaatct ctgatagtgt
    14041 ttcctgccat aagctacact actgttttgc tccaaacctt acttctagta caaatccatg
    14101 tgaggtcttc gtttcaattt gggggggaag aggccagaac acttgccgca gatcccaaca
    14161 acgggcagca cattcccagc tagtgtatct gatacaaact ctatcttcat tcagaaccat
    14221 caagtctaag ccccaagagc aaaggtaaat tcatgtatgt ttggctggag aaagcatttc
    14281 aagtcaaggt gagccttgaa ctcctaacac tcttgcctct accttccaaa tgccaatata
    14341 ggtatttgtc acaccagctt ctcaaatcct gttgggctag caactgggtg ggaggagtgt
    14401 agaggggtac taaaaaatgg actcaaggcc tcttcaaaac cactgaggcc ttgtacagga
    14461 tttgaacttc cttctctttt cagcatcctg aagtacaaag ctaaagcaaa gtaaattttt
    14521 gcttggcctg aggacttcca aaaatctagg ctctcactgg agaagaaacc tagctggaaa
    14581 ttccacagtt ctgataagcc aattcttttt ttttttaacc atttatttat ttataagtaa
    14641 gtacactgta gctgtcttca gacatcccag atctcatgac ggatggctgt gagctacctt
    14701 gtggttgctg ggattttaac tcaggacctt cagaagagca gtcagtgctc ttaaccagtg
    14761 ctctccggcc cagtggaaac caattcttta gtgtggggac aggctttcag tcatagccta
    14821 tcagtcaatg tcctagtgag aaaccagtct atattttgag gcttgagagg cctgattcca
    14881 aggacagttt taaacccgga gaaaggaaga gagctagctc tagggcagca gacggagccc
    14941 tgagggaagg gtagtgtgtg gtaaggccca cagctttcct cagacctctg aaggctctag
    15001 ctcatctcct ttgaagacag aagaagcaaa gtctgttctc ctacaaagac gttcctgtct
    15061 ttctcaaggc ctcctctatc atcactgcag accacattaa aataatcttc cagccaggcg
    15121 gtggtggcac acacctttaa tcccagcact tgggaggcag aggcaggccg gatctctgag
    15181 tttgaggcca gcctggtcta caaagtgagt tccaggacag ccagagctat acagagaaac
    15241 cctgtctcga aaaaccaaaa aaaaaaaaaa aaaaaaaaaa aaaagattac tgtatttgtg
    15301 agcctcaatc tcatcgtgtc gtacatggaa cagtggcatt aacttttaag gttgggattg
    15361 ctggtattaa ggggagggtt ttggaagctg cttagcacag tgtcagtcgt aggaaatatt
    15421 cactgtatgg tggttcttgt cactcagcct gtttttgttt ttgttttgtt ttttgttttt
    15481 ttcctgagac agggtttctc tgtagtgttt atatatatat atatatatat aacttcagac
    15541 agcaaaagag ggtatcagaa agggctaata gacaacttgc acctcaccct ataggtggaa
    15601 caacagtatg aactaaccag taccccccgg agctcgtgtc tctagctgga tatatagcag
    15661 aagatggcct agatggccat cagtggaaag agaggcccat tggtcttaca aactttatgt
    15721 gcctcagtac aagggaacac cagggccaag aaagcgaggg gaggggggtt gggagacttt
    15781 cagagtagca ttggaaatat aaatgaagaa aatacctcct catcacagca gtccgctcag
    15841 ctcagaatcc agagactatt gcgctggaga aaaatctgca gttaacttta cctattatac
    15901 cttcctctct ccaatgtcct gagaaggacc acttgaaagg acagaaagcc aagcccaggt
    15961 gaaagcctat cattacagca cactaccaat ggacaaacgg acacaggtcc cattctctgt
    16021 cccatttcct atgaccaagc aggcgttgcc tcattcacct catcacacag caaacctcac
    16081 atgaataacg acacatggcc agcgggccca ccagcttctt tatacagttc aatagaagtg
    16141 acagcaaagt agggaaagtg gtgttgctga ggagctaaag gtgcacagtg gtaagcccag
    16201 cactgaggag atggaggctg atgaaaggga ttctaggcca gcctcagctg caagagttca
    16261 aagccagcct gaaatacata acaccctatc tccggaaaga aaaaaattgt ggtgtttcag
    16321 tttgataagt ctccatatca atccctgtat cccaatccag aggctgccaa agacagaggg
    16381 gctgaggaag gtacttagtc ataaggaaca ctgctgtggc cagccagcag atggcaagag
    16441 gacttcactt cttcacaatc tgaatgacgt cttcatcttc caatgtgtgg tctttaccca
    16501 ctttctgagg attatgtttc acagacagac cccagaccaa agcactgtat ggagaggaat
    16561 aaagagtcag tggctgtagc aagcagctgc ttccctaact gcccaggtgc cagcttatca
    16621 aatttagcat cctggatctt aaaaggcaca gaactacaac agataaaagc cctcttctaa
    16681 atacatcaga ataaacaaac agtcaaagcc acttgctaaa gcagtgttgc acactgagtc
    16741 atgggatcgc tgtcattcaa cagccaatta gtttaaacca actggagata tctagaccca
    16801 gctttcttgt acaaagttgg cattataaga aagcattgct tatcaatttg ttgcaacgaa
    16861 caggtcacta tcagtcaaaa taaaatcatt atttg
//
