Features (pLannotate 1.2.2; 32 found; start..end, strand, type, name):
    243..815     +  CDS            DTA: diphtheria toxin fragment A; Corynebacterium diphtheriae tox
    818..890     +  CDS            small t antigen (fragment): SV40 (simian virus 40) small t antigen
    892..957     +  intron         small t intron: SV40 (simian virus 40) small t antigen intron
   1031..1255    +  polyA_signal   bGH poly(A) signal: bovine growth hormone polyadenylation signal
   1259..1280    +  promoter       SV40 promoter (fragment): SV40 enhancer and early promoter
   1284..1304    +  misc_feature   MCS (fragment): pBluescript multiple cloning site
   1317..1335    -  promoter       T3 promoter: promoter for bacteriophage T3 RNA polymerase
   1336..1374    +  CDS            ΔTK (fragment): truncated herpes simplex virus thymidine kinase (Salomon et al., 1995) confers sensitivity to nucleoside analogs such as acyclovir or ganciclovir
   1416..1464    +  polyA_signal   HSV TK poly(A) signal: herpes simplex virus thymidine kinase polyadenylation signal (Cole and Stacy, 1985)
   1767..1921    +  CDS            lacZα (fragment): LacZα fragment of β-galactosidase; lacZ fragment
   1927..2026    -  misc_feature   bom (fragment): basis of mobility region from pBR322
   2128..2163    -  CDS            rop (fragment): Rop protein, which maintains plasmids at low copy number; rop
   2258..2362    +  promoter       AmpR promoter: bla
   2363..3223    +  CDS            AmpR: β-lactamase; bla; confers resistance to ampicillin, carbenicillin, and related antibiotics
   3388..3933    +  rep_origin     p15A ori: Plasmids containing the medium-copy-number p15A origin of replication can be propagated in E. coli cells that contain a second plasmid with the ColE1 origin.
   4021..4076    +  rep_origin     RSF ori (fragment): Plasmids containing the RSF 1030 origin of replication can be propagated in E. coli cells that contain additional plasmids with compatible origins.
   4175..4196    -  misc_feature   bom (fragment): basis of mobility region from pBR322
   4217..4235    +  promoter       T7 promoter: promoter for bacteriophage T7 RNA polymerase
   4307..4414    +  CDS            gH (fragment): GH_HHV2H - Experimental evidence at protein level: Swiss-Prot protein existence level 1. The heterodimer glycoprotein H-glycoprotein L is required for the fusion of viral and plasma membranes leading to virus entry into the host cell. Following initial binding to host receptor, membrane fusion is mediated by the fusion machinery composed of gB and the heterodimer gH/gL. May also be involved in the fusion between the virion envelope and the outer nuclear membrane during virion morphogenesis (By similarity). Interaction with host integrins ITGAV/ITGB3 triggers release of cytosolic Ca(2+) and FAK
   4419..4444    -  misc_feature   MCS (fragment): pUC18/19 multiple cloning site
   4468..4492    +  protein_bind   attB1: mutant version of attB; recombination site for the Gateway® BP reaction BP Clonase™
   5516..5647    +  CDS            Eif4enif1 (fragment): 4ET_MOUSE - Also known as Clast4 From Mus musculus (Mouse).
   6997..7341    +  CDS            Eif4enif1 (fragment): 4ET_MOUSE - Also known as Clast4 From Mus musculus (Mouse).
   7800..7970    +  CDS            Eif4enif1 (fragment): 4ET_MOUSE - Also known as Clast4 From Mus musculus (Mouse).
   8471..8707    +  CDS            Eif4enif1 (fragment): 4ET_MOUSE - Also known as Clast4 From Mus musculus (Mouse).
  10440..10790   +  CDS            rpsL (fragment) (sequence partly withheld): RS12_SYNJB - Also known as rps12 From Synechococcus sp. (strain JA-2-3B'a(2-13)) (Cyanobacteria bacterium Yellowstone B-Prime).
  10766..11164   +  CDS            BSD: blasticidin S deaminase; Aspergillus terreus BSD; confers resistance to blasticidin
  12771..12788   +  CDS            9xHis (fragment): 9xHis affinity tag
  15852..15947   -  CDS            DRG1 (fragment): DRG1_HUMAN - Also known as NEDD3. Experimental evidence at protein level: Swiss-Prot protein existence level 1. Catalyzes the conversion of GTP to GDP through hydrolysis of the gamma-phosphate bond in GTP (PubMed:29915238, PubMed:23711155). Appears to have an intrinsic GTPase activity that is stimulated by ZC3H15/DFRP1 binding likely by increasing the affinity for the potassium ions (PubMed:23711155). When hydroxylated at C-3 of 'Lys-22' by JMJD7, may bind to RNA and play a role in translation (PubMed:19819225, PubMed:29915238). Binds to microtubules and promotes microtubule polymerization and
  16200..16224   -  protein_bind   attB2: mutant version of attB; recombination site for the Gateway® BP reaction BP Clonase™
  16392..16426   +  promoter       HSV TK promoter (fragment): herpes simplex virus thymidine kinase promoter
  16431..216     +  promoter       PGK promoter (across the origin): mouse phosphoglycerate kinase 1 promoter
>Addgene plasmid #126649 | pB6-Hipp11-DTA-Capecchi-for | addgene full sequence | sequence record 247127 | Addgene NGS Result
AAGCGGGTAGGCCTTTGGGGCAGCGGCCAATAGCAGCTTTGCTCCTTCGCTTTCTGGGCTCAGAGGCTGG
GAAGGGGTGGGTCCGGGGGCGGGCTCAGGGGCGGGCTCAGGGGCGGGGCGGGCGCCCGAAGGTCCTCCGG
AGGCCCGGCATTCTGCACGCTTCAAAAGCGCACGTCTGCCGCGCTGTTCTCCTCTTCCTCATCTCCGGGC
CTTTCGACCTGCAGGTCCTCGCCATGGATCCTGATGATGTTGTTGATTCTTCTAAATCTTTTGTGATGGA
AAACTTTTCTTCGTACCACGGGACTAAACCTGGTTATGTAGATTCCATTCAAAAAGGTATACAAAAGCCA
AAATCTGGTACACAAGGAAATTATGACGATGATTGGAAAGGGTTTTATAGTACCGACAATAAATACGACG
CTGCGGGATACTCTGTAGATAATGAAAACCCGCTCTCTGGAAAAGCTGGAGGCGTGGTCAAAGTGACGTA
TCCAGGACTGACGAAGGTTCTCGCACTAAAAGTGGATAATGCCGAAACTATTAAGAAAGAGTTAGGTTTA
AGTCTCACTGAACCGTTGATGGAGCAAGTCGGAACGGAAGAGTTTATCAAAAGGTTCGGTGATGGTGCTT
CGCGTGTAGTGCTCAGCCTTCCCTTCGCTGAGGGGAGTTCTAGCGTTGAATATATTAATAACTGGGAACA
GGCGAAAGCGTTAAGCGTAGAACTTGAGATTAATTTTGAAACCCGTGGAAAACGTGGCCAAGATGCGATG
TATGAGTATATGGCTCAAGCCTGTGCAGGAAATCGTGTCAGGCGATCTCTTTGTGAAGGAACCTTACTTC
TGTGGTGTGACATAATTGGACAAACTACCTACAGAGATTTAAAGCTCTAAGGTAAATATAAAATTTTTAA
GTGTATAATGTGTTAAACTACTGATTCTAATTGTTTGTGTATTTTAGATTCCAACCTATGGAACTGATGA
ATGGGAGCAGTGGTGGAATGCAGATCCTAGAGCTCGCTGATCAGCCTCGACTGTGCCTTCTAGTTGCCAG
CCATCTGTTGTTTGCCCCTCCCCCGTGCCTTCCTTGACCCTGGAAGGTGCCACTCCCACTGTCCTTTCCT
AATAAAATGAGGAAATTGCATCGCATTGTCTGAGTAGGTGTCATTCTATTCTGGGGGGTGGGGTGGGGCA
GGACAGCAAGGGGGAGGATTGGGAAGACAATAGCAGGCATGCTGGGGATGCGGTGGGCTCTATGGCTTCT
GAGGCGGAAAGAACCAGCTGGGGCTCGAGGGGGGGCCCGGTACCCAGCTTTTGTTCCCTTTAGTGAGGGT
TAATTGCGCGCACGTTTGCCCGGGAGATGGGGGAGGCTAACTGAAACACGGAAGGAGACAATACCGGAAG
GAACCCGCGCTATGACGGCAATAAAAAGACAGAATAAAACGCACGGGTGTTGGGTCGTTTGTTCATAAAC
GCGGGGTTCGGTCCCAGGGCTGGCACTCTGTCGATACCCCACCGAGACCCCATTGGGGCCAATACGCCCG
CGTTTCTTCCTTTTCCCCACCCCACCCCCCAAGTTCGGGTGAAGGCCCAGGGCTCGCAGCCAACGTCGGG
GCGGCAGGCCCTGCCATAGCCACTGGCCCCGTGGGTTAGGGACGGGGTCCCCCATGGGGAATGGTTTATG
GTTCGTGGGGGTTATTATTTTGGGCGTTGCGTGGGGTCAGGTCCACGACCCAAGCTTGGCTGCAGGTCGA
GCTCGCGAAAGCTTGGCACTGGCCGTCGTTTTACAACGTCGTGACTGGGAAAACCCTGGCGTTACCCAAC
TTAATCGCCTTGCAGCACATCCCCCTTTCGCCAGCTGGCGTAATAGCGAAGAGGCCCGCACCGATCGCCC
TTCCCAACAGTTGCGCAGCCTGAATGGCGAATGGCGCCTGATGCGGTATTTTCTCCTTACGCATCTGTGC
GGTATTTCACACCGCATATGGTGCACTCTCAGTACAATCTGCTCTGATGCCGCATAGTTAAGCCAGCCCC
GACACCCGCCAACACCCGCTGACGCGCCCTGACGGGCTTGTCTGCTCCCGGCATCCGCTTACAGACAAGC
TGTGACCGTCTCCGGGAGCTGCATGTGTCAGAGGTTTTCACCGTCATCACCGAAACGCGCGAGACGAAAG
GGCCTCGTGATACGCCTATTTTTATAGGTTAATGTCATGATAATAATGGTTTCTTAGACGTCAGGTGGCA
CTTTTCGGGGAAATGTGCGCGGAACCCCTATTTGTTTATTTTTCTAAATACATTCAAATATGTATCCGCT
CATGAGACAATAACCCTGATAAATGCTTCAATAATATTGAAAAAGGAAGAGTATGAGTATTCAACATTTC
CGTGTCGCCCTTATTCCCTTTTTTGCGGCATTTTGCCTTCCTGTTTTTGCTCACCCAGAAACGCTGGTGA
AAGTAAAAGATGCTGAAGATCAGTTGGGTGCACGAGTGGGTTACATCGAACTGGATCTCAACAGCGGTAA
GATCCTTGAGAGTTTTCGCCCCGAAGAACGTTTTCCAATGATGAGCACTTTTAAAGTTCTGCTATGTGGC
GCGGTATTATCCCGTGTTGACGCCGGGCAAGAGCAACTCGGTCGCCGCATACACTATTCTCAGAATGACT
TGGTTGAGTACTCACCAGTCACAGAAAAGCATCTTACGGATGGCATGACAGTAAGAGAATTATGCAGTGC
TGCCATAACCATGAGTGATAACACTGCGGCCAACTTACTTCTGACAACGATCGGAGGACCGAAGGAGCTA
ACCGCTTTTTTGCACAACATGGGGGATCATGTAACTCGCCTTGATCGTTGGGAACCGGAGCTGAATGAAG
CCATACCAAACGACGAGCGTGACACCACGATGCCTGCAGCAATGGCAACAACGTTGCGCAAACTATTAAC
TGGCGAACTACTTACTCTAGCTTCCCGGCAACAATTAATAGACTGGATGGAGGCGGATAAAGTTGCAGGA
CCACTTCTGCGCTCGGCCCTTCCGGCTGGCTGGTTTATTGCTGATAAATCTGGAGCCGGTGAGCGTGGGT
CTCGCGGTATCATTGCAGCACTGGGGCCAGATGGTAAGCCCTCCCGTATCGTAGTTATCTACACGACGGG
GAGTCAGGCAACTATGGATGAACGAAATAGACAGATCGCTGAGATAGGTGCCTCACTGATTAAGCATTGG
TAACTGTCAGACCAAGTTTACTCATATATACTTTAGATTGATTTAAAACTTCATTTTTAATTTAAAAGGA
TCTAGGTGAAGATCCTTTTTGATAATCTCATGACCAAAATCCCTTAACGTGAGTTTTCGTTCCACTGAGC
GTCAGACCCCTTAATAAGATGATCTTCTTGAGATCGTTTTGGTCTGCGCGTAATCTCTTGCTCTGAAAAC
GAAAAAACCGCCTTGCAGGGCGGTTTTTCGAAGGTTCTCTGAGCTACCAACTCTTTGAACCGAGGTAACT
GGCTTGGAGGAGCGCAGTCACCAAAACTTGTCCTTTCAGTTTAGCCTTAACCGGCGCATGACTTCAAGAC
TAACTCCTCTAAATCAATTACCAGTGGCTGCTGCCAGTGGTGCTTTTGCATGTCTTTCCGGGTTGGACTC
AAGACGATAGTTACCGGATAAGGCGCAGCGGTCGGACTGAACGGGGGGTTCGTGCATACAGTCCAGCTTG
GAGCGAACTGCCTACCCGGAACTGAGTGTCAGGCGTGGAATGAGACAAACGCGGCCATAACAGCGGAATG
ACACCGGTAAACCGAAAGGCAGGAACAGGAGAGCGCACGAGGGAGCCGCCAGGGGGAAACGCCTGGTATC
TTTATAGTCCTGTCGGGTTTCGCCACCACTGATTTGAGCGTCAGATTTCGTGATGCTTGTCAGGGGGGCG
GAGCCTATGGAAAAACGGCTTTGCCGCGGCCCTCTCACTTCCCTGTTAAGTATCTTCCTGGCATCTTCCA
GGAAATCTCCGCCCCGTTCGTAAGCCATTTCCGCTCGCCGCAGTCGAACGACCGAGCGTAGCGAGTCAGT
GAGCGAGGAAGCGGAATATATCCTGTATCACATATTCTGCTGACGCACCGGTGCAGCCTTTTTTCTCCTG
CCACATGAAGCACTTCACTGACACCCTCATCAGTGCCAACATAGTAAGCCAGTATACACTCCGCTAGCAA
CCTGGCTTATCGAAATTAATACGACTCACTATAGGGAGACCGGCAGATCCTAACTATAACGGTCCTAAGG
TAGCGAAATCGATGCGACGCTAGCGGCCGCGTTTGCTTTTGTTTCGTGTTGGTCACCACGGCCGAGTTTC
CTCGGGACCCCGGGCAGCTGCTTTACATCCCAAAGACCTATCTGCTCGGCCGGCCTCGGAACGCGAGCCT
GCCCGGAAGATCCCCGGGTACCGAGCTCGAATTCATCGTCACCATCACCTCGAATCAACAAGTTTGTACA
AAAAAGCAGGCTTTAAAGGAACCAATTCAGTCGAGCAAATAGAATTTAAGGCCAGCCTGGGGCCTTGTGA
GGGCCTACTGTGACCCTCCAAAAAATAAAACAAGATTAGCTGTTGTGGGAAAGTAGAAGGACAAATGTGA
GGCAGGAGATGAGAGAGGAATGACTGGTCACATGATGGGAGTCCAGTGAACATGCTGGCAGGTCTGTAAA
TTGTTCTCTTATGGGTTTATTTGTGATGATACATCTAGCTTTACCAGTGGGTTGGGATTTTTGTTTTTGT
TTTTAACTGATACAGACTTATCCAATCAAAACTGATAGACAAGGGGACTAGAATAGTTCTGTGCTTCAGG
ACTCCATATGAAACCCTGCACTAAATATCCCAAAGGCTCTTGCTTTAGAGAAACTCCAGAAGGAATTTTG
TTCATGAGTTAGGCCCTGTCTCATCCTTTATAAAATTCATTATAAAATTATATAATTTCATTATAAAATA
AACAAGAACAAAGGATCCTTAATGGTAAGTTCTAGTAAGGTGTACGATAATTGAGTTTTCATGTATGTAA
TTTTAAAAGAAAAATACAAGGAACAAGTGGAATCATAGGTTCTGAGGTCTCTGAAACATCTCTTCCCCAT
TACTAAGGTATATTTCCAGCCATGCTCTTCCCTCTTCTTAGCCCTATTTCAGGGTTGAGAAACATGAGAA
CACACACAGGCCCATTTTACAGGGTGGCAAAGATGGATTGAAGTTCTTGGGACAATGACTACTTGCCCCT
TTGTGTTCTCTTGTAGTAGCTATAGGTCAGAACATTAGAATTACCTCTGCCCAAGTAAACAAAATGGGAA
CTCTTTACCCTGTTGAAGATGGCTTCACCTGGTAAAGCTAGGCTTAAGAGCGAGTGCTGCATAGCCCAGT
GGTCAAGTGCTCCAAAGCATATGTAAGACCCTAGGCTTAATTCCCAGTGTCCTGAAAAGATAAAGCACTG
GCTTAGTGTTAGGCAAAGGCACTTGAGTGTGCTGATCTCTGCCTCTTCTCTGCAGCTTTCTCCTTCCTTC
ACCCCTACCTCAGTGATCCGGAAGATGTATGAAAGCAGAGAGAAAACCAAGGAGGAAATGGCACCTGGAA
TGGTGGTTCCTGGTGATGGTAAAGAGGATACTCAGAAGACCAGCGAAGGTACTGCTGCTTACCTGTGTCA
GAACATAGGCATGAGTGACTGCAGTGTCAGGGAGATGGGTTAGTGAGCTCAAACTTGCTCACTTGACATT
GTGGCCAGCCGGGGTAACGATGTGCTTTAGCTTATGATTCTTACCATCTTTCAAGTTGAATAACAAACTC
ATTTAGCATATTGATATAGCTCAATTCTTTTTTTAACGTATTTGTGTATTTGCCTGTGGTATGTCTGCAT
CATGTGTATCCAGTGCCCAAGGAGGCCAGAAGAGGGCATCAGAACCTCTAGAATTGTGAGCCACATGTGG
GTGCTGGGAAGAGGTCCTCTTCAAGAGTATCCAGGTAGATAGGGGGATAGATGCAGGGTTGTTGTTGTTT
CTGTTACAGGTTGTTTGTTTTATTTGCAACAGGATCTTACTGTGTAGCTGTGGCTAACCTCAAACTCACA
GAGATCTACTGGTCTCTGCCTCCCAAGTCTTAGGATTAAAGGTGCCTCAACTACATGCCTGGCAACTTGT
GCTTTTTGTTTTGTAACACTATGTCAGAGGTTTTTGAGTTATTCCTTTATGCACCGGGAATGCAGCTCAA
TTGTACTAAGTAGTAGAATACTTGCCAGCATGTACAAGACCATGGGTTCATGTTCACTCCCCAAGAAAGG
AAATGACAACATCAAAAATAATTATTTCAGCAAAGAATTTGAAGACCTTGGCATCTATGGACTGGAGAGA
TAGATCAGGGCACTGTTTGCTCTTCCAGAGGACCTGGGTTCAATTGCCAGCACCCACATGATAGCTCACC
TTTTGTGACTTCAGCCCTAGGTGACCTAGCACCCTCCCCTGGCCTCTGTGAGCACTGAACTCGACAGGCA
CACAGACATACATACAGGCAAAACACCATCCATATACATCATAATATAAGAAAATAAGGTTATAAATAAA
ATGTGGGCATCTATTCCTAGCTCAAGGCCTAACTACTCTATGACCATAACTCAACTCCGGGGCTTATGGA
GAGTACCAGCTGTGCATCTGTCTACATTTAAAGCAAATAGATGACTTTCCATGAAAGCATCTAACATGGT
TAAGAGGAAAAAAGAGCCGGCATGGTGGCACACGCCTTTAATCCCAGCACTTGGGAAGCATAGGCAGGTG
GATTTCTGAGTTCGAGGCCAGCCTGGTCTACAAAGTGAGTTCCAGGACAGCCAGGGCTATACAGAGAAAC
CATGTCTTGAAAAACCAAAAAAAAAAAAAAGGAAAAAAGAATTGTCAGAATTTTTAAAAGTAAGATTTGC
TGGGTTGTTGGGAATTGAAATAAATTGATAAAGGATATCAAAATGTCCTGTAAATGAATCCTTACAGAGA
ACCTGCTGTCATCCAATCCCATACCCAATACTGATCAAGACTCTTCTACGACAAATCCTAAGCTTTCAAC
ATTACAGCGGTCTTCATGTTCCACCCCACTCTCCCAGACCAGCCGTTATACCAAAGAACAAGATTATCGA
CCTAAAACAGCAGGAAGGAAAACACCTACCTTGGCATCCCCAGTCCCAGGAACACCTTTTCTCCGCCCTA
CCCACCAAGTTCCCCTTGTCCCTCATGTTCCTATTGTTCGACCTGCACACCAGCTTCACCCAGGATTAGT
CCAAAGGTTGATAGCCCAAGGGGTACATCCACAGCATCTTCCAAGTTTGCTCCAAGCTGGTGAGTTTCTG
ACTGGGTGTGGGCATTGGTTATTGGTCGTAGTATAAAAATTGCTGCCACTAATTAAATGTTACATTATAC
TAAGTATTCCAAAAAGATCTTACTAGATTTAAATTCTTCTACCTAAGTAGTGAGTCCAATCCAGTCTCAC
TTCCTTAGCTCACAAAAAGATTAGGAAACCTGCCAGACAGTGGTAATACACGCCTTTAATCCCTGCACTC
AGGAAGCAGAGGCAGGTGGATCTCTTTGAGTTCAAGGATAGCCAGGGTACACTAAGGAACCCTGGCTGTG
GCGTTCATTTACAATTGTGTCTGTGTATGCATATTCATGTACCCTGGTACATGTATGGTGGCAAGTGTTC
ACCACATCCACCTCCTTGTAAGTATCCAAATCAACAAAAGTAGTAAACTTTGACATTTTTAGGAACATCT
ACAACTCATGAGTTTCTTCTTTCTCCCCATCAGGTGTGCTTCCTCCTGGGATAGACATGGCTCCTTTACA
GGGGCTATCTGGCCCACTCCTGGGTCAACCCTTGTACCCTTTGGTCTCTGCTGCTAGTCACCCTCTCCTA
AACCCTCGTCCTGGGACCCCTCTGCATTTGGCGGTGATGCAGCAGCAGCTACAGCGCTCAGGTAAGGTTT
AGAAATAGGCCAGGTTAGCTGATCACACTGGAAAGTTCTGAGATTTCCAGGAGCAATAGTTATCACTGCC
CCTTTGTTTCTTAGGTGTCACTAGAAAAACAGGTGAAGTGAACTGACCTGTGCAGTCTCAGGGATTATTA
CTACTGCAAGGACAGTCGGAGCCAGCCATGCTCTAGCTCTGTTTTTCACTTCTTATAAGCCTGAGAATTT
TTGCTGAGATGTGAACATGTCAGCCTTGGTGGGCTTTCTTACGTTGCATTTTCTTACGTTGCATTTTGCA
CTTTAGGAAGCCTTTGGTTAAATCCTCTGGTAGACTTCCCATCCCCCAAAGTAACAAACCATTCAAGCAA
AGTAGGTCAGAAAATATTGTCAATACTGAGAACAGGACTTGGGAGTGAGTATCCAAGGGTGGTCTTAGTA
GACTTGTGGGGTTCTGTGGGTGAGGTGTAGAGTAGAGCTACTTTGCTGCACTGACACTCTTCTCTCCATA
GTTCTGCATCCTCCAGGCTCTAGTTCCCAGGCAGCAGCTATCAGCGTTCAGACTCCTCAGAATGTACCCA
GCCGGTCGGGCATGCCCCACATGCACTCCCAGCTGGAGCATCGTACCAGCCAAAGGAGCAGCTCCCCTGT
GGGCCTTGCCAAATGGTTTGGCTCAGATGTGCTACAGCAGCCTCTGCCCTCCATGCCCACCAAAGTCATC
AGTGTAGATGAACTGGAATATAGACAGTGAAGAGGGCAGGCTGGCTCACCCATACCTGGACCTGTGGTGA
CACCCTGGTCATGACTCTCATTCCCTCTTTGTAATGGGCTTTTACATTGGAGCACACTATGTGAAGATGT
TTAGGGGATCCACATACCTACCATGATCTACATTATGACAGAAGGCTGTTAAATCGAATGAACCTACATG
GTTCAAATACAAGGGATACAAGATTGTCAGTCCTGGAAGTCTTTCTTTTATAAAATATGTGAATGAAGTG
TTGGTGTCTTCTAGAGGTGACACCTAAGGGTTCTGAAAAAATAAAATGTATAGACCCTTATGTACAGACC
TGTGTATAAACTTTTGTACATACAAATAGGGTAGCTTTTTTTGAACTTATACATACAGCTGTACATAAAG
TAACTATCAGTTAGGCTTGTGTCAACTGTTTGGATTTTTTTCACTTGAATATTTGGGACTTTTTCTTTTG
GTTTATTAAAAGTTACATATGCCACGTGTGTGAACGATATGGCTGGTACTGTGTTTATTTCTTCCATGAA
CTAAGACAGTCTAAATGAGTTCCTTTCACGTTTTAATTTTACCTTAGGACTTCTGGAATTTCTTCTGCAC
ATAAAGTTCTGATAGCATTAGTTTAAGCTGGACTAACCCTGAAAGTAGCTTGTGGCAAGTATCAAGGAAT
CAATATTATACTCTACAAAATCAAAGTTTACAGAGAAGTCATATAGTAATTTTTCTGAAATTTACTGGCA
CAATGTTAATCCAGCCTGACTCCAACTAATTAATGGTCACATTAATTTAAGTCTTTCCCTTGCCTCTGCT
GCATTAGTTTCTCTCAAAATTGTTAACTTACAACTTGAAGTCTGGTATTATAAATTGAATGTAAAGCATT
CTGAAAGATACTATACTGATTGCAGGTTTTTCAGTCAGGTTCAAGCTAATTTGACCAGTCATTGGATTAA
TTATGGATCTGGGGCCATAAATGCTATTTTAATTCCACTATAGAGATTAAAATAAGCCATTCTCCATTTC
ATAATATTCTATTGGACTTTGACTGCAGGGGCCTCCAAGTCTTGACAGTAGATTATAATCCTTCAGCTGC
CCACTCTACTGGAGGAGGACAAACTGGTCACTTTTCAGCAAAACCTGGCTGTGGATCAGGGCAGTCTGGT
ACTTCCAAGCTCATTAGATGCCATCATGCTCTCACTGCCTCCTCAGCTTCAAGAGGAATCTGGAAAAAGC
AGTCCCACTGGTCAGGAAAGGAACACTAGTGCACTTATCCTGGGTGTCTGCTGAGCCAACAGTGGTAGTA
AGGTAAGGGCAGGATGTGTCAAACTGCCAATAGAGAACTACTTACTCTTCAGGCTGAAGCTGATGGAACA
GGTAACAAAGGCAAACACTAATCATGATCAGCAAGATGAAGCAGAAAGGGAACAAGGGGATATTAAATGT
GTATAGACACGCTAGAGAGATGGCTCAGCAGTTAAGAGAACTAGCTGGTCTTTCAGAGGTCCTGAGATCA
ATGGCGCGCCAGTCTTAATTAAGGCCTGGTGATGATGGCGGGATCGTTGTATATTTCTTGACACCTTTTC
GGCATCGCCCTAAAATTCGGCGTCCTCATATTGTGTGAGGACGTTTTATTACGTGTTTACGAAGCAAAAG
CTAAAACCAGGAGCTATTTA
[371 nt withheld, positions 10381-10751]
TAAGGAGGACAATCATGGCCAAGCCTTTGTCTCAAGAAGAATCCACCCTCATTGAAAGAGCAACGGCTAC
AATCAACAGCATCCCCATCTCTGAAGACTACAGCGTCGCCAGCGCAGCTCTCTCTAGCGACGGCCGCATC
TTCACTGGTGTCAATGTATATCATTTTACTGGGGGACCTTGTGCAGAACTCGTGGTGCTGGGCACTGCTG
CTGCTGCGGCAGCTGGCAACCTGACTTGTATCGTCGCGATCGGAAATGAGAACAGGGGCATCTTGAGCCC
CTGCGGACGGTGCCGACAGGTGCTTCTCGATCTGCATCCTGGGATCAAAGCCATAGTGAAGGACAGTGAT
GGACAGCCGACGGCAGTTGGGATTCGTGAATTGCTGCCCTCTGGTTATGTGTGGGAGGGCTAAGGCGCGC
CAGTCTTAATTAATTTAGACACCCACATGGTGGCTCATGACCATCTATCTATAAATGGATCTGATTTTCA
TGTCTGGCAGTGTACAGAAGCTAACTGAAGAAAGGTGGAAGACCCACAAGAGTTCAAGATAAGCCCTATA
TAGTGAAGTTCAAGGCAAGCTTTTTCTACCTGAAACTTAGTCTCAAAAAAAAATGAATACGTAAACAGTC
TTCCAGGGGATAAGAACCTTACAGAAAAAGCAGAAATGCCTGGGGCACTGGATTACCGATGTAATCAAAT
TCAGTCCTTGAATTGAACACAGGATTGCCTAGAGCAAGGCCAGCCAGAGATTCATCTCAGAGGGAGAAAG
GTGTCTTTGGAGCAATTTTGTGGTAATCTAGTATGTATCACATAAGTTTAGACGCATTTGGGACTGGAAA
GATGTGAACAAAGCACCCTATGGCTCACATCTGTCATTAACTCTAGTTCCAGTGCACCTGACACCGTCTT
CTGGCCTCTGCAGTGACCAAGCACATGGGTAGTATGTAGACATATACATAAGCAAAACACACATCATTAA
AAAGTGACATTTCCCAAAGGAAGCTGAAGAACCAGTTCTTGAGAAGATAGTAGAAATCAGAAGGGGAAAT
AGTAGACATACAGAGGGACTGACCAGGTTGTGTCACCTTTATAGGCTAGGCTAATGGATGATCGACACTA
GCGCTCTTTGTGAAGGACACACAAATGAGACATAGTTTATAGGACTAAACACACTTCTAAGCAATTTAAT
GAGACTTAAGACCCTGTCTCTAGCAAATACTCTGGATGATATTCAGCTCAAGGCTCTTGTCAGACATGTT
TCCATTTTCAAGGTGAGCTAACTGGCCAAAACTGCCAACAACCTGTAGTGAATAGAGAAGATGAGAAAAT
CTGGATTCTCAAATGACCTAATGAAAGCCACTGGAGCGCCATATGGTTTCTGTGAAAATGCCTTTTCAAT
CATTAACCTCTTAAATGAGTGTTAGCATCCTAACTAATGAGTGGTGCAGAATAGTGGGTCTGCTTAGCTT
AACTAAGGCCAAGAAAACAAAACAGGAAATTCATTCCATGTCATGAGACTCATACTACGAGGTTCCCTTA
GACCTCAGGAGAAAAAGTCTTTGGCTGTAAGAACACACCTCAGTGGATGTGGTAGACTATGCCTTTACTC
TTTTTTTTTTTTTTTTTTTTTTTTGGGTTTTTTCGAGACAGGGTTTCTCTGTGTAGCCTTGGCTGTCCTG
GAACTCACTTTGTTGACCAGGCTGGCCTCGAACTCAGAGATCCGCCTGCCTCTGCCTCTCAAGTGCTAGA
ATTAAAAGTGTGCGCCACCACTCCCAGCTATATAGACTATGCCTTTAATCAGGACACTTGGGAGGCAGGG
GGATCTCAAATTCAATTCCAGACAGATGACTGACAAACACACACATACACCATTCGTCTTTTCTTTTTTT
CTTTTTTCTTTTGAAAACAGGTTTCTCTATGCAGCCCTGGCTTTCCTAGAATTCAATCTATAGACCCAGC
TGGCCTCAAACACAGAACCTCTTGCCTCTGCCTCCTCAACACTATGACTAAAGGTGTGAACCACCACCAC
CACCACCCACCTGGCCAAAGAATGAATTGAGTGAATAAGTACGAGTGCAACTCTCCAGCAGCCTGAGGCA
AGAAAGCTTAACAGTTGAACCTGAGACCCTACTTCGTTTGTGTTGTACATATCTTCTCATAATGAACTAG
GCAGCCTAGTCTCTCTACCAAATACACCATGCACTTACACCTCCTCAAACCAACTGCAACAGCTACACAC
ATTTCCATGGCTTGCCTGTAATAATAAATTCACAAACTTCCTCTAAGTAACTTTTAGTGGAAATCTACCA
GGTTATGCCTATTTGTGATTGGGTGCACAGATGACTAGATGAGATGTAATTTGGGAAGTGACATGCAATA
GGAAAAATGAATATATAACCTATAAATAGAAAACACCAAGGCAAGCGTGGTGACTCACACCTTTAATTAG
CACTTGGGAGGCAGAAGTCGCATCATCTCTTAGGTCAAGGCCAATCTAGTTCCAGACCAGCAAGGACAAC
AGAAACCTTGCCTTGATATAAACATTTTAAAACTTTAAAAATAGAGAAGCCCAAACTCTGCTCATTGGTA
ATCTACCCTTCCTTTCTTTAGACACCTTGAGAAGCTAGGCTACATAGCTTTGGGTCCTTACGTACCCCCA
CTCACTCAGCCTGCAGTCAATCTCTGATAGTGTTTCCTGCCATAAGCTACACTACTGTTTTGCTCCAAAC
CTTACTTCTAGTACAAATCCATGTGAGGTCTTCGTTTCAATTTGGGGGGGAAGAGGCCAGAACACTTGCC
GCAGATCCCAACAACGGGCAGCACATTCCCAGCTAGTGTATCTGATACAAACTCTATCTTCATTCAGAAC
CATCAAGTCTAAGCCCCAAGAGCAAAGGTAAATTCATGTATGTTTGGCTGGAGAAAGCATTTCAAGTCAA
GGTGAGCCTTGAACTCCTAACACTCTTGCCTCTACCTTCCAAATGCCAATATAGGTATTTGTCACACCAG
CTTCTCAAATCCTGTTGGGCTAGCAACTGGGTGGGAGGAGTGTAGAGGGGTACTAAAAAATGGACTCAAG
GCCTCTTCAAAACCACTGAGGCCTTGTACAGGATTTGAACTTCCTTCTCTTTTCAGCATCCTGAAGTACA
AAGCTAAAGCAAAGTAAATTTTTGCTTGGCCTGAGGACTTCCAAAAATCTAGGCTCTCACTGGAGAAGAA
ACCTAGCTGGAAATTCCACAGTTCTGATAAGCCAATTCTTTTTTTTTTTAACCATTTATTTATTTATAAG
TAAGTACACTGTAGCTGTCTTCAGACATCCCAGATCTCATGACGGATGGCTGTGAGCTACCTTGTGGTTG
CTGGGATTTTAACTCAGGACCTTCAGAAGAGCAGTCAGTGCTCTTAACCAGTGCTCTCCGGCCCAGTGGA
AACCAATTCTTTAGTGTGGGGACAGGCTTTCAGTCATAGCCTATCAGTCAATGTCCTAGTGAGAAACCAG
TCTATATTTTGAGGCTTGAGAGGCCTGATTCCAAGGACAGTTTTAAACCCGGAGAAAGGAAGAGAGCTAG
CTCTAGGGCAGCAGACGGAGCCCTGAGGGAAGGGTAGTGTGTGGTAAGGCCCACAGCTTTCCTCAGACCT
CTGAAGGCTCTAGCTCATCTCCTTTGAAGACAGAAGAAGCAAAGTCTGTTCTCCTACAAAGACGTTCCTG
TCTTTCTCAAGGCCTCCTCTATCATCACTGCAGACCACATTAAAATAATCTTCCAGCCAGGCGGTGGTGG
CACACACCTTTAATCCCAGCACTTGGGAGGCAGAGGCAGGCCGGATCTCTGAGTTTGAGGCCAGCCTGGT
CTACAAAGTGAGTTCCAGGACAGCCAGAGCTATACAGAGAAACCCTGTCTCGAAAAACCAAAAAAAAAAA
AAAAAAAAAAAAAAANNGATTACTGTATTTGTGAGCCTCAATCTCATCGTGTCGTACATGGAACAGTGGC
ATTAACTTTTAAGGTTGGGATTGCTGGTATTAAGGGGAGGGTTTTGGAAGCTGCTTAGCACAGTGTCAGT
CGTAGGAAATATTCACTGTATGGTGGTTCTTGTCACTCAGCCTGTTTTTGTTTTTGTTTTGTTTTTTGTT
TTTTTCCTGAGACAGGGTTTCTCTGTAGTGTTTATATATATATATATATATATAACTTCAGACAGCAAAA
GAGGGTATCAGAAAGGGCTAATAGACAACTTGCACCTCACCCTATAGGTGGAACAACAGTATGAACTAAC
CAGTACCCCCCGGAGCTCGTGTCTCTAGCTGGATATATAGCAGAAGATGGCCTAGATGGCCATCAGTGGA
AAGAGAGGCCCATTGGTCTTACAAACTTTATGTGCCTCAGTACAAGGGAACACCAGGGCCAAGAAAGCGA
GGGGAGGGGGGTTGGGAGACTTTCAGAGTAGCATTGGAAATATAAATGAAGAAAATACCTCCTCATCACA
GCAGTCCGCTCAGCTCAGAATCCAGAGACTATTGCGCTGGAGAAAAATCTGCAGTTAACTTTACCTATTA
TACCTTCCTCTCTCCAATGTCCTGAGAAGGACCACTTGAAAGGACAGAAAGCCAAGCCCAGGTGAAAGCC
TATCATTACAGCACACTACCAATGGACAAACGGACACAGGTCCCATTCTCTGTCCCATTTCCTATGACCA
AGCAGGCGTTGCCTCATTCACCTCATCACACAGCAAACCTCACATGAATAACGACACATGGCCAGCGGGC
CCACCAGCTTCTTTATACAGTTCAATAGAAGTGACAGCAAAGTAGGGAAAGTGGTGTTGCTGAGGAGCTA
AAGGTGCACAGTGGTAAGCCCAGCACTGAGGAGATGGAGGCTGATGAAAGGGATTCTAGGCCAGCCTCAG
CTGCAAGAGTTCAAAGCCAGCCTGAAATACATAACACCCTATCTCCGGAAAGAAAAAAATTGTGGTGTTT
CAGTTTGATAAGTCTCCATATCAATCCCTGTATCCCAATCCAGAGGCTGCCAAAGACAGAGGGGCTGAGG
AAGGTACTTAGTCATAAGGAACACTGCTGTGGCCAGCCAGCAGATGGCAAGAGGACTTCACTTCTTCACA
ATCTGAATGACGTCTTCATCTTCCAATGTGTGGTCTTTACCCACTTTCTGAGGATTATGTTTCACAGACA
GACCCCAGACCAAAGCACTGTATGGAGAGGAATAAAGAGTCAGTGGCTGTAGCAAGCAGCTGCTTCCCTA
ACTGCCCAGGTGCCAGCTTATCAAATTTAGCATCCTGGATCTTAAAAGGCACAGAACTACAACAGATAAA
AGCCCTCTTCTAAATACATCAGAATAAACAAACAGTCAAAGCCACTTGCTAAAGCAGTGTTGCACACTGA
GTCATGGGATCGCTGTCATTCAACAGCCAATTAGTTTAAACCAACTGGAGATATCTAGACCCAGCTTTCT
TGTACAAAGTGGTTGATTCGAGGCTGCTAACAAATCGAGCAGTGTGGTTTTCAAGAGGAAGCAAAAAGCC
TCTCCACCCAGGCCTGGAATGTTTCCACCCAATGTCGAGCAGTGTGGTTTTGCAAGAGGAAGCAAAAAGC
CTCTCCACCCAGGCCTGGAATGTTTCCACCCAATGTCGAGCAAACCCCGCCCAGCGTCTTGTCATTGGCG
AATTCTACCGGGTAGGGGAGGCGCTTTTCCCAAGGCAGTCTGGAGCATGCGCTTTAGCAGCCCCGCTGGG
CACTTGGCGCTACACAAGTGGCCTCTGGCCTCGCACACATTCCACATCCACCGGTAGGCGCCAACCGGCT
CCGTTCTTTGGTGGCCCCTTCGCGCCACCTTCTACTCCTCCCCTAGTCAGGAAGTTCCCCCCCGCCCCGC
AGCTCGCGTCGTGCAGGACGTGACAAATGGAAGTAGCACGTCTCACTAGTCTCGTGCAGATGGACAGCAC
CGCTGAGCAATGG
